>Addgene plasmid #170048 | pGilesSHdI_redgreen_2395A_His6_triple red_pLeft1806_His6_double green | depositor full sequence | sequence record 329427 | pGilesSHdI_redgreen_2395A_His6_triple red_pLeft1806_His6_double green sequence 8318 bps
GCTTGCTTAATTAAGGAGGTATCTCCATGAGCGGTCACCATCACCATCACCACGGCGGTAGCGCCATGAG
CAGCGTGAGCAAGGGCGAGGAGACCACAATGGGCGTGATCAAGCCGGACATGAAGATCAAGCTGAAGATG
GAGGGCAACGTGAACGGCCACGCCTTCGTGATCGAGGGCGAGGGCGAGGGCAAGCCGTACGACGGCACCA
ACACCATCAACCTGGAGGTGAAGGAGGGCGCCCCGCTGCCGTTCTCGTACGACATCCTGACCACCGCCTT
CTCGTACGGCAACCGCGCCTTCACCAAGTACCCGGACGACATCCCGAACTACTTCAAGCAGTCGTTCCCG
GAGGGCTACTCGTGGGAGCGCACCATGACCTTCGAGGACAAGGGCATCGTGAAGGTGAAGTCGGACATCT
CGATGGAGGAGGACTCGTTCATCTACGAGATCCACCTGAAGGGCGAGAACTTCCCGCCGAACGGCCCGGT
GATGCAGAAGGAGACCACCGGCTGGGACGCCTCGACCGAGCGCATGTACGTGCGCGACGGCGTGCTGAAG
GGCGACGTGAAGATGAAGCTGCTGCTGGAGGGCGGCGGCCACCACCGCGTGGACTTCAAGACCATCTACC
GCGCCAAGAAGGCCGTGAAGCTGCCGGACTACCACTTCGTGGACCACCGCATCGAGATCCTGAACCACGA
CAAGGACTACAACAAGGTGACCGTGTACGAGATCGCCGTGGCCCGCAACTCGACCGACGGCATGGACGAG
CTGTACAAGTAATCGATAAAAAAAAAAGCCCCGCAATCGCGGGGCTTTTTTTTTTACGCGTCGCCGACCT
ACACGTATTCGCAGAGTTAAGCGGTCACCCCCGCCGGTTTGACCCCAATTTTGACCCCAATTGCATCGGG
GTTCGGGGCGATTCGCCGATGTCCGCCATTGTGCGCAACCGGGCGTGACCTGCGGATTCGGTACCCGGGC
GGATCCACGCGGATGCCTTTTGAATGACTGGGGGTCAAGGGGTCGCAGGTTCAAATCCTGTCAGCCCGAC
GCAGATCAGGGGCGGTTTTCCGGAGACGGGAAGCCGCCCCTTTTTCTGTTTGACCCCAATTTTGACCCCA
ATTGCTCCGGCGTCCGTCCGCGTCCGTCGAGGGCGCGCCATAACTTCGTATAGCATACATTATACGAAGT
TATGATATCAAAAAAAAGCCCGCCATTAGGCGGGCTCAATTGAGCAGATCTTTACTTGTACAGCTCGTCC
ATGCCACCACCAAGGTTGCTGTATTTGGCAACTGCCACTTCTCTTTGCACTACGTAGGTTTCATTGTCAC
TCTCCTCGATCCTTTCCAGGCGGTGATCAACGGCATGGACACCGGGCATCTTGATGTTCCCGACGGTCTT
TTTTGACCTGTAAGTTGTCACGAAGTTGCAGTGCAGATGGCCACCACCATCAACTTTCAGTGCGATGTCA
GTGTATCCTCTCAGACCACCATCTGCTGGATACATCATCTCTGTATTAGGCTCCCAACCCTTGGTCTTCT
TCTGCATCACGGGACCATTGGAGGGAAAGTTTACCCCTCTGACCTTGACGTTGTAGACGAGCTCGCCATC
CTCAAGGCTGGTGTCCTGCGTGACGGTGACGACTCCACCATCTTCGTATCTCGTAACTCTTTCCCAAGTA
AAACCCTCAGGAAAGGACTGTTTAAAGAAATCAGGGATGTCGGCCGGGTACTTGATAAAGGTACGGCTGC
CATACATGAACGACGTGGCAAGAATGTCAAAGGCAAATGGCAGGGGTCCTCCCTCGATGACTTTGATCCT
CATGGTTTGCACTCCCTCGTACGGTCTGCCTTCTCCTTCACCTGTGCATTTGAATTGGTGGCCGTTGACC
GAACCTTCCATGACCACCTTCATACGCATATTTTCCTTGATCAGCTCTTCGCCCTTAGACACCATGGCGC
TACCGCCGTGGTGATGGTGATGGTGACCGCTCATGGAGATACCTCCTTAATTAAAACGATAAGCTTTCAC
TTATACAATTCATCCATCCCCCCGGTGGAATGACGACCCTCCGAGCGTTCGTATTGTTCCACCACCGTGT
AATCTTCGTTATGGCTCGTAATATCCAGCTTACGGTCGACATTATACGCCCCGGGCATTTGCACGGGTTT
TTTGGCTTTGTAGGTGGTTTTGAAGTCCGCCAAGTAGCGCCCACCATCTTTCAACCGCAGGGCCATTTTA
ATGTCACCCTTCAACACGCCATCTTCTGGATACAGCCGCTCGGTCGAGGCCTCCCAGCCCATCGTTTTCT
TTTGCATGACGGGACCGTCGGGGGGGAAATTCGTCCCCCGCAACTTGACCTTATAGATGAGGGTCCCGTC
TTCCAGCGAGGTATCTTGGGTGACCGTCACCGCACCCCCGTCCTCAAAATTCATCACACGTTCCCATTTG
AACCCCTCGGGGAAGCTCTGTTTGTAGTAGTCCGGGATGTCGGCGGGGTGCTTGGTAAACGCACGCGAAC
CGTACATGAATTGTGGGCTGAGGATATCCCACGAGAACGGGAGCGGGCCGCCTTTCGTGACCTTCAATTT
CGCGGTTTGCGTCCCTTCGTATGGACGGCCCTCGCCCTCCCCCTCGATTTCAAACTCATGCCCGTTCATC
GACCCTTCCATATGCACTTTGAAACGCATAAACTCTTTAATCACCGCCTCGCCCTTGCTCACCATGGCGC
TACCGCCGTGGTGATGGTGATGGTGACCGCTCATGGAGATACCTCCTTAATTAGCATGCGGAAAGCTTTC
ACTTGTACAGCTCGTCCATGCCGCCGGTGGAGTGGCGGCCCTCGGAGCGTTCGTACTGTTCCACCACGGT
GTAGTCCTCGTTGTGGGAGGTGATGTCCAACTTGCGGTCGACGTTGTAGGCGCCGGGCATCTGCACGGGC
TTCTTGGCCTTGTAGGTGGTCTTGAAGTCCGCCAGGTAGCGGCCGCCGTCCTTCAGGCGCAGGGCCATCT
TAATGTCGCCCTTCAGCACGCCGTCCTCGGGGTACAACCGCTCGGTGGACGCTTCCCAGCCCATTGTCTT
CTTCTGCATTACGGGGCCGTCAGGAGGGAAGTTGGTGCCGCGGAGCTTCACCTTGTAGATCAGGGTGCCG
TCCTCCAGGGAGGTGTCCTGGGTCACGGTCACGGCGCCGCCGTCCTCGAAGTTCATCACGCGCTCCCACT
TGAAGCCCTCGGGGAAGGACTGCTTATAGTAGTCGGGGATGTCGGCGGGGTGCTTGGTGAAGGCCCTGGA
GCCGTACATGAACTGAGGGGACAGGATGTCCCAGGAGAAGGGCAGGGGGCCACCCTTGGTCACCTTCAGC
TTGGCGGTCTGGGTGCCCTCGTAGGGGCGGCCCTCGCCCTCGCCCTCGATCTCGAACTCGTGGCCGTTCA
TGGAGCCCTCCATGTGCACCTTGAACCGCATGAACTCCTTGATCACTGCCTCGCCCTTGCTCACCATGGG
CCCGCTACCGCCGTGGTGATGGTGATGGTGACCGCTCATCTCTGTCCCCCTTCCGAGCCAGCCAACTCGG
CTGCATGTGTCGGGCCGCCGGCTTTGTCACCTCAGGCTGCCTCGCAGAGCTGCGAGCCAAGGTGGATGTC
AACCGTGAAGTTGCTGTGAAAAGCCGGACCCCTCGGGCGCAATGCGGTTACCCAGGCAAATCGGGCAGTG
GCTTGGAGCTGCCGGCCGGCGCTGCCAGCCGGTACGACGCTGTGACCCGGGTGCGCTGGTAGAGCCAAGC
GAGGAGGCCGGCAAAGACGATGGCTCCCAGCGGCTGGGAGGCAAACCTGAATCCGTCGCCGACCATGGCC
AGCGGCTCCTCTTTGCCAGTTGTCGCGACGATGACGGCAAAGAGCACCCCGTATAGGCTTTCGCCCACAA
TCAGGCCCGTCGCGAGCATGACGCCCAACCGTTTCTTGCGCTCGTCGTCATCCCCAGACCACCGCGCCCA
GGAGTCATAGATCCGCCCGAGGAATGCGCCGATCGGGATCATCAGCGTCAGTGCGGCCGACAGGTACATA
CCCATACCCACCGCTAGTGGCGGCAGCCGAAGGTTGGTTGTCGTCTTGGCCAGTGTCTCGTCGAGCGCGA
CCGCTATCACGCCGGTCAAGGCCCCTACACCGACCAGCGACCAGTTCAGCGAGCCACCAAATACTCCCTT
GGCCAGCGCGGACATGAGCGCGGCTTGCGGGGCGGCCAATGCGTTGGCCGTTGCGCCCGGCGCCCCCTGG
AACCCGAATCCAGCCTGCATCAGCTGCAGGATCGGCGCCATCACCACCGACCCGACGAGCACGCCGATGA
TCAGTGCAACCTGCTGCTTCCATGGGGTAGCGCCGACGAGTTGGCCGGTTTTGAGGTCCTGCAGATTGTC
GTTGGAAATAGTCGCCACGCCGAAGACCAATGCAGCGGTAAACACGGTGTAGGCCACCAGGGCCGGAATC
TGCGAGCCGGTGGCCGGACCATACGCAGTCTTGATCAGCAGACCGGCCGCTAGCCGAGAATGGGAGACCC
TGCACCACGGCAATCCAATAATTGTAGAAATATTGGTAACTGTCAGACCAAGTTTACTCATATATACTTT
AGATTGATTTAAAACTTCATTTTTAATTTAAAAGGATCTAGGTGAAGATCCTTTTTGATAATCTCATGAC
CAAAATCCCTTAACGTGAGTTTTCGTTCCACTGAGCGTCAGACCCCGTAGAAAAGATCAAAGGATCTTCT
TGAGATCCTTTTTTTCTGCGCGTAATCTGCTGCTTGCAAACAAAAAAACCACCGCTACCAGCGGTGGTTT
GTTTGCCGGATCAAGAGCTACCAACTCTTTTTCCGAAGGTAACTGGCTTCAGCAGAGCGCAGATACCAAA
TACTGTCCTTCTAGTGTAGCCGTAGTTAGGCCACCACTTCAAGAACTCTGTAGCACCGCCTACATACCTC
GCTCTGCTAATCCTGTTACCAGTGGCTGCTGCCAGTGGCGATAAGTCGTGTCTTACCGGGTTGGACTCAA
GACGATAGTTACCGGATAAGGCGCAGCGGTCGGGCTGAACGGGGGGTTCGTGCACACAGCCCAGCTTGGA
GCGAACGACCTACACCGAACTGAGATACCTACAGCGTGAGCTATGAGAAAGCGCCACGCTTCCCGAAGGG
AGAAAGGCGGACAGGTATCCGGTAAGCGGCAGGGTCGGAACAGGAGAGCGCACGAGGGAGCTTCCAGGGG
GAAACGCCTGGTATCTTTATAGTCCTGTCGGGTTTCGCCACCTCTGACTTGAGCGTCGATTTTTGTGATG
CTCGTCAGGGGGGCGGAGCCTATGGAAAAACGCCAGCAACGCGGCCTTTTTACGGTTCCTGGCCTTTTGC
TGGCCTTTTGCTCACATGTTCTTTCCTGCGTTATCCCCTGATTCTGTGGATAACCGTATTACCGCCTTTG
AGTGAGCTGATACCGCTCGCCGCAGCCGAACGACCGAGCGCAGCGAGTCAGTGAGCGAGGAAGCCGACGG
TATCGGGTACCCTCGAGCCGGCCGTGCGGAATTAAGCCGGCCCGTACCCTGTGAATAGAGGTCCGCTGTG
ACACAAGAATCCCTGTTACTTCTCGACCGTATTGATTCGGATGATTCCTACGCGAGCCTGCGGAACGACC
AGGAATTCTGGGAGCCGCTGGCCCGCCGAGCCCTGGAGGAGCTCGGGCTGCCGGTGCCGCCGGTGCTGCG
GGTGCCCGGCGAGAGCACCAACCCCGTACTGGTCGGCGAGCCCGGCCCGGTGATCAAGCTGTTCGGCGAG
CACTGGTGCGGTCCGGAGAGCCTCGCGTCGGAGTCGGAGGCGTACGCGGTCCTGGCGGACGCCCCGGTGC
CGGTGCCCCGCCTCCTCGGCCGCGGCGAGCTGCGGCCCGGCACCGGAGCCTGGCCGTGGCCCTACCTGGT
GATGAGCCGGATGACCGGCACCACCTGGCGGTCCGCGATGGACGGCACGACCGACCGGAACGCGCTGCTC
GCCCTGGCCCGCGAACTCGGCCGGGTGCTCGGCCGGCTGCACAGGGTGCCGCTGACCGGGAACACCGTGC
TCACCCCCCATTCCGAGGTCTTCCCGGAACTGCTGCGGGAACGCCGCGCGGCGACCGTCGAGGACCACCG
CGGGTGGGGCTACCTCTCGCCCCGGCTGCTGGACCGCCTGGAGGACTGGCTGCCGGACGTGGACACGCTG
CTGGCCGGCCGCGAACCCCGGTTCGTCCACGGCGACCTGCACGGGACCAACATCTTCGTGGACCTGGCCG
CGACCGAGGTCACCGGGATCGTCGACTTCACCGACGTCTATGCGGGAGACTCCCGCTACAGCCTGGTGCA
ACTGCATCTCAACGCCTTCCGGGGCGACCGCGAGATCCTGGCCGCGCTGCTCGACGGGGCGCAGTGGAAG
CGGACCGAGGACTTCGCCCGCGAACTGCTCGCCTTCACCTTCCTGCACGACTTCGAGGTGTTCGAGGAGA
CCCCGCTGGATCTCTCCGGCTTCACCGATCCGGAGGAACTGGCGCAGTTCCTCTGGGGGCCGCCGGACAC
CGCCCCCGGCGCCTGACGCCCCGGGATAACTTCGTATAGCATACATTATACGAAGTTATATGCATTGACT
AAGCTAGATACCTGAAAAAAAAAAAGCGCCGCAGTTGCGGCGCTTTTTTTTTTCTCGACTAGTGTTTAAA
CTCTAGACGATGATAAGCGGTCAAACATGAGAATTCGCGGCCGCATAATACGACTCACTATAGGGATCTT
AATTAAGGCGCCTCATGTTCTTTCCTGCGTTATCCCCTGATTCTGTGGATAACCGTATTACCGCCTTTGA
GTGAGCTGATACCGCTCGCCGCAGCCGAACGACCGAGCGCAGCGAGTCAGTGAGCGAGGAAGCGGAAGAG
CGCCCAATACGCAAACCGCCTCTCCCAGATCTGATATCGCTAGAGGAAACAGCTATGACCATGATTACGC
CAAGCTTGCATGCCTGCAGCTAGGGCACCAATTTGCGATTAGGGCTTGACAGCCACCCGGCCAGTAGTGC
ATTCTTGTGTCACCGCAAGCACCTCGCTAGGTGAGGCGTCTGCGCGGATATAGGCCACTGACCTCGAACG
TCGAAAGACGCCCAGGGTCAGGACAGCTCTTCCCGGCTTAAGGGTTGAGCCCAAGTGGCTTCCGGCTGGA
CCGGCCGGATACGCCGTGTGGTGCCAAAGCTCTGACGAGAGGGGTGCCGAGTTCGGTGGTCTGCTGGGCT
GTCATCCCTTTGTGCTGTGCATCGGCATCCCCGTGTGCCCCGGCCGTGAGGAGGTGAGAGCGAAATGAGT
CCCGGCGATAGTCCGTATCCGAGATCGACGACCGTTTCGTTCCGATCCGACCCCGGCGCCGTTTTCGCAC
TCTGAATCGGCCTTCCGGTTCGAAATCCGTTATTTCGCAAGCTCGTTGCTTCGCGGCCTTGTGTGAGTGA
CGTTCACGGGAAGTAGCCACGACAGAAGCGGTCATAGGCCTCCGGGTTCGGTCGTCTGTCAGGAGAAGAC
CCATGAGCGGTCACCATCACCATCACCACGGCGGTAGCGCCATGGGCAGCGTGAGCAAGGGCGAGGAGAC
CACAATGGGCGTAATCAAGCCCGACATGAAGATCAAGCTGAAGATGGAGGGCAACGTGAATGGCCACGCC
TTCGTGATCGAGGGCGAGGGCGAGGGCAAGCCCTACGACGGCACCAACACCATCAACCTGGAGGTGAAGG
AGGGAGCCCCCCTGCCCTTCTCCTACGACATTCTGACCACCGCGTTCAGTTACGGCAACAGGGCCTTCAC
CAAGTACCCCGACGACATCCCCAACTACTTCAAGCAGTCCTTCCCCGAGGGCTACTCTTGGGAGCGCACC
ATGACCTTCGAGGACAAGGGCATCGTGAAGGTGAAGTCCGACATCTCGATGGAGGAGGACTCCTTCATCT
ACGAGATACACCTCAAGGGCGAGAACTTCCCCCCCAACGGCCCCGTGATGCAGAAGGAGACCACCGGCTG
GGACGCCTCCACCGAGAGGATGTACGTGCGCGACGGCGTGCTGAAGGGCGACGTCAAGATGAAGCTGCTG
CTGGAGGGCGGCGGCCACCACCGCGTTGACTTCAAGACCATCTACAGGGCCAAGAAGGCGGTGAAGCTGC
CCGACTATCACTTTGTGGACCACCGCATCGAGATCCTGAACCACGACAAGGACTACAACAAGGTGACCGT
TTACGAGATCGCCGTGGCCCGCAACTCCACCGACGGCATGGACGAGCTGTACAAGTAA
Features (pLannotate 1.2.2; 18 found; start..end, strand, type, name):
     36..52      +  CDS            6xHis (fragment): 6xHis affinity tag
     75..779     +  CDS            mWasabi: mWasabi is a basic (constitutively fluorescent) green fluorescent protein published in 2008, derived from Clavularia sp.. It has high acid sensitivity.
   1160..1193    +  protein_bind   loxP: Cre-mediated recombination occurs in the 8-bp core sequence (GCATACAT). Cre recombinase
   1245..1955    -  CDS            mRuby3: mRuby3 is a basic (constitutively fluorescent) red fluorescent protein published in 2016, derived from Entacmaea quadricolor. It has low acid sensitivity.
   1969..1985    -  CDS            6xHis (fragment): 6xHis affinity tag
   2030..2725    -  CDS            mScarlet: mScarlet is a basic (constitutively fluorescent) red fluorescent protein published in 2016, derived from synthetic construct. It has moderate acid sensitivity.
   2739..2755    -  CDS            6xHis (fragment): 6xHis affinity tag
   2802..3497    -  CDS            mScarlet: mScarlet is a basic (constitutively fluorescent) red fluorescent protein published in 2016, derived from synthetic construct. It has moderate acid sensitivity.
   3514..3530    -  CDS            6xHis (fragment): 6xHis affinity tag
   4760..5348    +  rep_origin     ori: high-copy-number ColE1/pMB1/pBR322/pUC origin of replication
   5601..6593    +  CDS            hyg: KHYB_STRHY - Experimental evidence at protein level: Swiss-Prot protein existence level 1. The aminoglycoside phosphotransferases achieve inactivation of their antibiotic substrates by phosphorylation. From Streptomyces hygroscopicus.
   6606..6639    +  protein_bind   loxP: Cre-mediated recombination occurs in the 8-bp core sequence (GCATACAT). Cre recombinase
   6766..6784    +  promoter       T7 promoter: promoter for bacteriophage T7 RNA polymerase
   6804..6928    +  rep_origin     RSF ori (fragment): Plasmids containing the RSF 1030 origin of replication can be propagated in E. coli cells that contain additional plasmids with compatible origins.
   7002..7019    -  misc_feature   MCS (fragment): pUC18/19 multiple cloning site
   7085..7259    +  ncRNA          ykoK: Accession: RF00380 - ykoK leader
   7572..7588    +  CDS            6xHis (fragment): 6xHis affinity tag
   7611..8318    +  CDS            mWasabi: green variant of teal fluorescent protein mTFP1 (Ai et al., 2008)
