>Addgene plasmid #170048 | pGilesSHdI_redgreen_2395A_His6_triple red_pLeft1806_His6_double green | addgene full sequence | sequence record 332750 | Addgene NGS Result
CGAGCTGTACAAGTAAGCTTGCTTAATTAAGGAGGTATCTCCATGAGCGGTCACCATCACCATCACCACG
GCGGTAGCGCCATGAGCAGCGTGAGCAAGGGCGAGGAGACCACAATGGGCGTGATCAAGCCGGACATGAA
GATCAAGCTGAAGATGGAGGGCAACGTGAACGGCCACGCCTTCGTGATCGAGGGCGAGGGCGAGGGCAAG
CCGTACGACGGCACCAACACCATCAACCTGGAGGTGAAGGAGGGCGCCCCGCTGCCGTTCTCGTACGACA
TCCTGACCACCGCCTTCTCGTACGGCAACCGCGCCTTCACCAAGTACCCGGACGACATCCCGAACTACTT
CAAGCAGTCGTTCCCGGAGGGCTACTCGTGGGAGCGCACCATGACCTTCGAGGACAAGGGCATCGTGAAG
GTGAAGTCGGACATCTCGATGGAGGAGGACTCGTTCATCTACGAGATCCACCTGAAGGGCGAGAACTTCC
CGCCGAACGGCCCGGTGATGCAGAAGGAGACCACCGGCTGGGACGCCTCGACCGAGCGCATGTACGTGCG
CGACGGCGTGCTGAAGGGCGACGTGAAGATGAAGCTGCTGCTGGAGGGCGGCGGCCACCACCGCGTGGAC
TTCAAGACCATCTACCGCGCCAAGAAGGCCGTGAAGCTGCCGGACTACCACTTCGTGGACCACCGCATCG
AGATCCTGAACCACGACAAGGACTACAACAAGGTGACCGTGTACGAGATCGCCGTGGCCCGCAACTCGAC
CGACGGCATGGACGAGCTGTACAAGTAATCGATAAAAAAAAAAGCCCCGCAATCGCGGGGCTTTTTTTTT
TACGCGTCGCCGACCTACACGTATTCGCAGAGTTAAGCGGTCACCCCCGCCGGTTTGACCCCAATTTTGA
CCCCAATTGCATCGGGGTTCGGGGCGATTCGCCGATGTCCGCCATTGTGCGCAACCGGGCGTGACCTGCG
GATTCGGTACCCGGGCGGATCCACGCGGATGCCTTTTGAATGACTGGGGGTCAAGGGGTCGCAGGTTCAA
ATCCTGTCAGCCCGACGCAGATCAGGGGCGGTTTTCCGGAGACGGGAAGCCGCCCCTTTTTCTGTTTGAC
CCCAATTTTGACCCCAATTGCTCCGGCGTCCGTCCGCGTCCGTCGAGGGCGCGCCATAACTTCGTATAGC
ATACATTATACGAAGTTATGATATCAAAAAAAAGCCCGCCATTAGGCGGGCTCAATTGAGCAGATCTTTA
CTTGTACAGCTCGTCCATGCCACCACCAAGGTTGCTGTATTTGGCAACTGCCACTTCTCTTTGCACTACG
TAGGTTTCATTGTCACTCTCCTCGATCCTTTCCAGGCGGTGATCAACGGCATGGACACCGGGCATCTTGA
TGTTCCCGACGGTCTTTTTTGACCTGTAAGTTGTCACGAAGTTGCAGTGCAGATGGCCACCACCATCAAC
TTTCAGTGCGATGTCAGTGTATCCTCTCAGACCACCATCTGCTGGATACATCATCTCTGTATTAGGCTCC
CAACCCTTGGTCTTCTTCTGCATCACGGGACCATTGGAGGGAAAGTTTACCCCTCTGACCTTGACGTTGT
AGACGAGCTCGCCATCCTCAAGGCTGGTGTCCTGCGTGACGGTGACGACTCCACCATCTTCGTATCTCGT
AACTCTTTCCCAAGTAAAACCCTCAGGAAAGGACTGTTTAAAGAAATCAGGGATGTCGGCCGGGTACTTG
ATAAAGGTACGGCTGCCATACATGAACGACGTGGCAAGAATGTCAAAGGCAAATGGCAGGGGTCCTCCCT
CGATGACTTTGATCCTCATGGTTTGCACTCCCTCGTACGGTCTGCCTTCTCCTTCACCTGTGCATTTGAA
TTGGTGGCCGTTGACCGAACCTTCCATGACCACCTTCATACGCATATTTTCCTTGATCAGCTCTTCGCCC
TTAGACACCATGGCGCTACCGCCGTGGTGATGGTGATGGTGACCGCTCATGGAGATACCTCCTTAATTAA
AACGATAAGCTTTCACTTATACAATTCATCCATCCCCCCGGTGGAATGACGACCCTCCGAGCGTTCGTAT
TGTTCCACCACCGTGTAATCTTCGTTATGGCTCGTAATATCCAGCTTACGGTCGACATTATACGCCCCGG
GCATTTGCACGGGTTTTTTGGCTTTGTAGGTGGTTTTGAAGTCCGCCAAGTAGCGCCCACCATCTTTCAA
CCGCAGGGCCATTTTAATGTCACCCTTCAACACGCCATCTTCTGGATACAGCCGCTCGGTCGAGGCCTCC
CAGCCCATCGTTTTCTTTTGCATGACGGGACCGTCGGGGGGGAAATTCGTCCCCCGCAACTTGACCTTAT
AGATGAGGGTCCCGTCTTCCAGCGAGGTATCTTGGGTGACCGTCACCGCACCCCCGTCCTCAAAATTCAT
CACACGTTCCCATTTGAACCCCTCGGGGAAGCTCTGTTTGTAGTAGTCCGGGATGTCGGCGGGGTGCTTG
GTAAACGCACGCGAACCGTACATGAATTGTGGGCTGAGGATATCCCACGAGAACGGGAGCGGGCCGCCTT
TCGTGACCTTCAATTTCGCGGTTTGCGTCCCTTCGTATGGACGGCCCTCGCCCTCCCCCTCGATTTCAAA
CTCATGCCCGTTCATCGACCCTTCCATATGCACTTTGAAACGCATAAACTCTTTAATCACCGCCTCGCCC
TTGCTCACCATGGCGCTACCGCCGTGGTGATGGTGATGGTGACCGCTCATGGAGATACCTCCTTAATTAG
CATGCGGAAAGCTTTCACTTGTACAGCTCGTCCATGCCGCCGGTGGAGTGGCGGCCCTCGGAGCGTTCGT
ACTGTTCCACCACGGTGTAGTCCTCGTTGTGGGAGGTGATGTCCAACTTGCGGTCGACGTTGTAGGCGCC
GGGCATCTGCACGGGCTTCTTGGCCTTGTAGGTGGTCTTGAAGTCCGCCAGGTAGCGGCCGCCGTCCTTC
AGGCGCAGGGCCATCTTAATGTCGCCCTTCAGCACGCCGTCCTCGGGGTACAACCGCTCGGTGGACGCTT
CCCAGCCCATTGTCTTCTTCTGCATTACGGGGCCGTCAGGAGGGAAGTTGGTGCCGCGGAGCTTCACCTT
GTAGATCAGGGTGCCGTCCTCCAGGGAGGTGTCCTGGGTCACGGTCACGGCGCCGCCGTCCTCGAAGTTC
ATCACGCGCTCCCACTTGAAGCCCTCGGGGAAGGACTGCTTATAGTAGTCGGGGATGTCGGCGGGGTGCT
TGGTGAAGGCCCTGGAGCCGTACATGAACTGAGGGGACAGGATGTCCCAGGAGAAGGGCAGGGGGCCACC
CTTGGTCACCTTCAGCTTGGCGGTCTGGGTGCCCTCGTAGGGGCGGCCCTCGCCCTCGCCCTCGATCTCG
AACTCGTGGCCGTTCATGGAGCCCTCCATGTGCACCTTGAACCGCATGAACTCCTTGATCACTGCCTCGC
CCTTGCTCACCATGGGCCCGCTACCGCCGTGGTGATGGTGATGGTGACCGCTCATCTCTGTCCCCCTTCC
GAGCCAGCCAACTCGGCTGCATGTGTCGGGCCGCCGGCTTTGTCACCTCAGGCTGCCTCGCAGAGCTGCG
AGCCAAGGTGGATGTCAACCGTGAAGTTGCTGTGAAAAGCCGGACCCCTCGGGCGCAATGCGGTTACCCA
GGCAAATCGGGCAGTGGCTTGGAGCTGCCGGCCGGCGCTGCCAGCCGGTACGACGCTGTGACCCGGGTGC
GCTGGTAGAGCCAAGCGAGGAGGCCGGCAAAGACGATGGCTCCCAGCGGCTGGGAGGCAAACCTGAATCC
GTCGCCGACCATGGCCAGCGGCTCCTCTTTGCCAGTTGTCGCGACGATGACGGCAAAGAGCACCCCGTAT
AGGCTTTCGCCCACAATCAGGCCCGTCGCGAGCATGACGCCCAACCGTTTCTTGCGCTCGTCGTCATCCC
CAGACCACCGCGCCCAGGAGTCATAGATCCGCCCGAGGAATGCGCCGATCGGGATCATCAGCGTCAGTGC
GGCCGACAGGTACATACCCATACCCACCGCTAGTGGCGGCAGCCGAAGGTTGGTTGTCGTCTTGGCCAGT
GTCTCGTCGAGCGCGACCGCTATCACGCCGGTCAAGGCCCCTACACCGACCAGCGACCAGTTCAGCGAGC
CACCAAATACTCCCTTGGCCAGCGCGGACATGAGCGCGGCTTGCGGGGCGGCCAATGCGTTGGCCGTTGC
GCCCGGCGCCCCCTGGAACCCGAATCCAGCCTGCATCAGCTGCAGGATCGGCGCCATCACCACCGACCCG
ACGAGCACGCCGATGATCAGTGCAACCTGCTGCTTCCATGGGGTAGCGCCGACGAGTTGGCCGGTTTTGA
GGTCCTGCAGATTGTCGTTGGAAATAGTCGCCACGCCGAAGACCAATGCAGCGGTAAACACGGTGTAGGC
CACCAGGGCCGGAATCTGCGAGCCGGTGGCCGGACCATACGCAGTCTTGATCAGCAGACCGGCCGCTAGC
CGAGAATGGGAGACCCTGCACCACGGCAATCCAATAATTGTAGAAATATTGGTAACTGTCAGACCAAGTT
TACTCATATATACTTTAGATTGATTTAAAACTTCATTTTTAATTTAAAAGGATCTAGGTGAAGATCCTTT
TTGATAATCTCATGACCAAAATCCCTTAACGTGAGTTTTCGTTCCACTGAGCGTCAGACCCCGTAGAAAA
GATCAAAGGATCTTCTTGAGATCCTTTTTTTCTGCGCGTAATCTGCTGCTTGCAAACAAAAAAACCACCG
CTACCAGCGGTGGTTTGTTTGCCGGATCAAGAGCTACCAACTCTTTTTCCGAAGGTAACTGGCTTCAGCA
GAGCGCAGATACCAAATACTGTTCTTCTAGTGTAGCCGTAGTTAGGCCACCACTTCAAGAACTCTGTAGC
ACCGCCTACATACCTCGCTCTGCTAATCCTGTTACCAGTGGCTGCTGCCAGTGGCGATAAGTCGTGTCTT
ACCGGGTTGGACTCAAGACGATAGTTACCGGATAAGGCGCAGCGGTCGGGCTGAACGGGGGGTTCGTGCA
CACAGCCCAGCTTGGAGCGAACGACCTACACCGAACTGAGATACCTACAGCGTGAGCTATGAGAAAGCGC
CACGCTTCCCGAAGGGAGAAAGGCGGACAGGTATCCGGTAAGCGGCAGGGTCGGAACAGGAGAGCGCACG
AGGGAGCTTCCAGGGGGAAACGCCTGGTATCTTTATAGTCCTGTCGGGTTTCGCCACCTCTGACTTGAGC
GTCGATTTTTGTGATGCTCGTCAGGGGGGCGGAGCCTATGGAAAAACGCCAGCAACGCGGCCTTTTTACG
GTTCCTGGCCTTTTGCTGGCCTTTTGCTCACATGTTCTTTCCTGCGTTATCCCCTGATTCTGTGGATAAC
CGTATTACCGCCTTTGAGTGAGCTGATACCGCTCGCCGCAGCCGAACGACCGAGCGCAGCGAGTCAGTGA
GCGAGGAAGCCGACGGTATCGGGTACCCTCGAGCCGGCCGTGCGGAATTAAGCCGGCCCGTACCCTGTGA
ATAGAGGTCCGCTGTGACACAAGAATCCCTGTTACTTCTCGACCGTATTGATTCGGATGATTCCTACGCG
AGCCTGCGGAACGACCAGGAATTCTGGGAGCCGCTGGCCCGCCGAGCCCTGGAGGAGCTCGGGCTGCCGG
TGCCGCCGGTGCTGCGGGTGCCCGGCGAGAGCACCAACCCCGTACTGGTCGGCGAGCCCGGCCCGGTGAT
CAAGCTGTTCGGCGAGCACTGGTGCGGTCCGGAGAGCCTCGCGTCGGAGTCGGAGGCGTACGCGGTCCTG
GCGGACGCCCCGGTGCCGGTGCCCCGCCTCCTCGGCCGCGGCGAGCTGCGGCCCGGCACCGGAGCCTGGC
CGTGGCCCTACCTGGTGATGAGCCGGATGACCGGCACCACCTGGCGGTCCGCGATGGACGGCACGACCGA
CCGGAACGCGCTGCTCGCCCTGGCCCGCGAACTCGGCCGGGTGCTCGGCCGGCTGCACAGGGTGCCGCTG
ACCGGGAACACCGTGCTCACCCCCCATTCCGAGGTCTTCCCGGAACTGCTGCGGGAACGCCGCGCGGCGA
CCGTCGAGGACCACCGCGGGTGGGGCTACCTCTCGCCCCGGCTGCTGGACCGCCTGGAGGACTGGCTGCC
GGACGTGGACACGCTGCTGGCCGGCCGCGAACCCCGGTTCGTCCACGGCGACCTGCACGGGACCAACATC
TTCGTGGACCTGGCCGCGACCGAGGTCACCGGGATCGTCGACTTCACCGACGTCTATGCGGGAGACTCCC
GCTACAGCCTGGTGCAACTGCATCTCAACGCCTTCCGGGGCGACCGCGAGATCCTGGCCGCGCTGCTCGA
CGGGGCGCAGTGGAAGCGGACCGAGGACTTCGCCCGCGAACTGCTCGCCTTCACCTTCCTGCACGACTTC
GAGGTGTTCGAGGAGACCCCGCTGGATCTCTCCGGCTTCACCGATCCGGAGGAACTGGCGCAGTTCCTCT
GGGGGCCGCCGGACACCGCCCCCGGCGCCTGACGCCCCGGGATAACTTCGTATAGCATACATTATACGAA
GTTATATGCATTGACTAAGCTAGATACCTGAAAAAAAAAAAGCGCCGCAGTTGCGGCGCTTTTTTTTTTC
TCGACTAGTGTTTAAACTCTAGACGATGATAAGCGGTCAAACATGAGAATTCGCGGCCGCATAATACGAC
TCACTATAGGGATCTTAATTAAGGCGCCTCATGTTCTTTCCTGCGTTATCCCCTGATTCTGTGGATAACC
GTATTACCGCCTTTGAGTGAGCTGATACCGCTCGCCGCAGCCGAACGACCGAGCGCAGCGAGTCAGTGAG
CGAGGAAGCGGAAGAGCGCCCAATACGCAAACCGCCTCTCCCAGATCTGATATCGCTAGAGGAAACAGCT
ATGACCATGATTACGCCAAGCTTGCATGCCTGCAGCTAGGGCACCAATTTGCGATTAGGGCTTGACAGCC
ACCCGGCCAGTAGTGCATTCTTGTGTCACCGCAAGCACCTCGCTAGGTGAGGCGTCTGCGCGGATATAGG
CCACTGACCTCGAACGTCGAAAGACGCCCAGGGTCAGGACAGCTCTTCCCGGCTTAAGGGTTGAGCCCAA
GTGGCTTCCGGCTGGACCGGCCGGATACGCCGTGTGGTGCCAAAGCTCTGACGAGAGGGGTGCCGAGTTC
GGTGGTCTGCTGGGCTGTCATCCCTTTGTGCTGTGCATCGGCATCCCCGTGTGCCCCGGCCGTGAGGAGG
TGAGAGCGAAATGAGTCCCGGCGATAGTCCGTATCCGAGATCGACGACCGTTTCGTTCCGATCCGACCCC
GGCGCCGTTTTCGCACTCTGAATCGGCCTTCCGGTTCGAAATCCGTTATTTCGCAAGCTCGTTGCTTCGC
GGCCTTGTGTGAGTGACGTTCACGGGAAGTAGCCACGACAGAAGCGGTCATAGGCCTCCGGGTTCGGTCG
TCTGTCAGGAGAAGACCCATGAGCGGTCACCATCACCATCACCACGGCGGTAGCGCCATGGGCAGCGTGA
GCAAGGGCGAGGAGACCACAATGGGCGTAATCAAGCCCGACATGAAGATCAAGCTGAAGATGGAGGGCAA
CGTGAATGGCCACGCCTTCGTGATCGAGGGCGAGGGCGAGGGCAAGCCCTACGACGGCACCAACACCATC
AACCTGGAGGTGAAGGAGGGAGCCCCCCTGCCCTTCTCCTACGACATTCTGACCACCGCGTTCAGTTACG
GCAACAGGGCCTTCACCAAGTACCCCGACGACATCCCCAACTACTTCAAGCAGTCCTTCCCCGAGGGCTA
CTCTTGGGAGCGCACCATGACCTTCGAGGACAAGGGCATCGTGAAGGTGAAGTCCGACATCTCGATGGAG
GAGGACTCCTTCATCTACGAGATACACCTCAAGGGCGAGAACTTCCCCCCCAACGGCCCCGTGATGCAGA
AGGAGACCACCGGCTGGGACGCCTCCACCGAGAGGATGTACGTGCGCGACGGCGTGCTGAAGGGCGACGT
CAAGATGAAGCTGCTGCTGGAGGGCGGCGGCCACCACCGCGTTGACTTCAAGACCATCTACAGGGCCAAG
AAGGCGGTGAAGCTGCCCGACTATCACTTTGTGGACCACCGCATCGAGATCCTGAACCACGACAAGGACT
ACAACAAGGTGACCGTTTACGAGATCGCCGTGGCCCGCAACTCCACCGACGGCATGGA
Features (pLannotate 1.2.2; 18 found; start..end, strand, type, name):
     52..68      +  CDS            6xHis (fragment): 6xHis affinity tag
     91..795     +  CDS            mWasabi: mWasabi is a basic (constitutively fluorescent) green fluorescent protein published in 2008, derived from Clavularia sp.. It has high acid sensitivity.
   1176..1209    +  protein_bind   loxP: Cre-mediated recombination occurs in the 8-bp core sequence (GCATACAT). Cre recombinase
   1261..1971    -  CDS            mRuby3: mRuby3 is a basic (constitutively fluorescent) red fluorescent protein published in 2016, derived from Entacmaea quadricolor. It has low acid sensitivity.
   1985..2001    -  CDS            6xHis (fragment): 6xHis affinity tag
   2046..2741    -  CDS            mScarlet: mScarlet is a basic (constitutively fluorescent) red fluorescent protein published in 2016, derived from synthetic construct. It has moderate acid sensitivity.
   2755..2771    -  CDS            6xHis (fragment): 6xHis affinity tag
   2818..3513    -  CDS            mScarlet: mScarlet is a basic (constitutively fluorescent) red fluorescent protein published in 2016, derived from synthetic construct. It has moderate acid sensitivity.
   3530..3546    -  CDS            6xHis (fragment): 6xHis affinity tag
   4776..5364    +  rep_origin     ori: high-copy-number ColE1/pMB1/pBR322/pUC origin of replication
   5617..6609    +  CDS            hyg: KHYB_STRHY - Experimental evidence at protein level: Swiss-Prot protein existence level 1. The aminoglycoside phosphotransferases achieve inactivation of their antibiotic substrates by phosphorylation. From Streptomyces hygroscopicus.
   6622..6655    +  protein_bind   loxP: Cre-mediated recombination occurs in the 8-bp core sequence (GCATACAT). Cre recombinase
   6782..6800    +  promoter       T7 promoter: promoter for bacteriophage T7 RNA polymerase
   6820..6944    +  rep_origin     RSF ori (fragment): Plasmids containing the RSF 1030 origin of replication can be propagated in E. coli cells that contain additional plasmids with compatible origins.
   7018..7035    -  misc_feature   MCS (fragment): pUC18/19 multiple cloning site
   7101..7275    +  ncRNA          ykoK: Accession: RF00380 - ykoK leader
   7588..7604    +  CDS            6xHis (fragment): 6xHis affinity tag
   7627..16      +  CDS            mWasabi (across the origin): green variant of teal fluorescent protein mTFP1 (Ai et al., 2008)
