[The description below was written by a language model from this plasmid's Addgene catalogue record and pLannotate feature annotations shown in this document.]
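Description:
pGilesSHdI_redgreen_2395A_His6_triple red_pLeft1806_His6_double green is an 8,318 bp fluorescent reporter plasmid built on the pGilesSHdI backbone. It comes from work on chromosomally integrated reporter constructs for Mycobacterium tuberculosis. The catalogue lists the vector type as unspecified. The backbone name and the associated publication point to integration into the mycobacterial chromosome, but no integrase or attachment site is annotated in the feature tables. In E. coli the plasmid replicates from a high-copy ColE1/pUC-type origin and is selected with hygromycin through the Streptomyces hygroscopicus hyg phosphotransferase gene. A short RSF origin fragment, a T7 promoter and a remnant of the pUC multiple cloning site are also detected.

The payload consists of two divergently oriented blocks of fluorescent protein genes. On one strand, three red reporters sit in tandem: two mScarlet coding sequences (one listed in the catalogue as a codon-optimised version, COmScarlet) and mRuby3, each preceded by a 6xHis tag; this is the "triple red" unit. On the opposite strand, two His-tagged mWasabi copies (catalogued as mWasabi dN and mWasabi CO) form the "double green" unit. Using sequence-diverged copies of a gene is a common way to raise signal while limiting recombination between repeats. A ykoK leader, a magnesium-sensing riboswitch element, lies upstream of the green block. The promoters are not annotated; the name suggests elements designated 2395A and pLeft1806, but the record does not define them. Two loxP sites in the same orientation bracket a segment containing the red block, the origin and the hygromycin marker, so Cre could in principle excise that region. The stated purpose is a tri-responsive reporter, though the stimuli sensed are not given. The depositor and sequencing-derived records agree apart from a small offset in numbering.
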