Addgene plasmid #170048: pGilesSHdI_redgreen_2395A_His6_triple red_pLeft1806_His6_double green
Purpose: Tri-Responsive Reporter Gene Construct for redgreen, triple red, and double green
Depositing lab: Clifton Barry III. Depositing organization: National Institute of Allergy and Infectious Diseases (NIAID). Publication: Development and Optimization of Chromosomally-Integrated Fluorescent Mycobacterium tuberculosis Reporter Constructs. Kolbe K, Bell AC, Prosser GA, Assmann M, Yang HJ, Forbes HE, Gallucci S, Mayer-Barber KD, Boshoff HI, Barry Iii CE. Front Microbiol. 2020 Dec 9;11:591866. doi: 10.3389/fmicb.2020.591866. eCollection 2020. PubMed 33362741.
Backbone
  Vector backbone: pGIlesSHdI
  Vector type: Unspecified
Growth in bacteria
  Bacterial resistance: Hygromycin, 200 μg/mL
  Growth temperature: 37°C
  Growth strain: DH5alpha
  Copy number: Unknown
Gene/Insert 1
  Gene/Insert name: mScarlet
  Insert size (bp): 692
Gene/Insert 2
  Gene/Insert name: COmScarlet
  Insert size (bp): 696
Gene/Insert 3
  Gene/Insert name: mRuby3
  Insert size (bp): 711
Gene/Insert 4
  Gene/Insert name: mWasabi dN
  Insert size (bp): 717
Gene/Insert 5
  Gene/Insert name: mWasabi CO
Terms and licenses: Academic/Nonprofit Terms; Industry Terms: Not Available to Industry
How to cite: pGilesSHdI_redgreen_2395A_His6_triple red_pLeft1806_His6_double green was a gift from Clifton Barry III (Addgene plasmid # 170048 ; http://n2t.net/addgene:170048 ; RRID:Addgene_170048)
